>Addgene plasmid #157532 | pD649-HAsp-SIGLEC1(Trunc3)-COMP5AP-AviTag-9xHis | depositor full sequence | sequence record 304173 | Full Sequence
TTTCAATATTATTGAAGCATTTATCAGGGTTATTGTCTCATGAGCGGATACATATTTGAATGTATTTAGA
AAAATAAACAAATAGGGGTCAGTGTTACAACCAATTAACCAATTCTGAACATTATCGCGAGCCCATTTAT
ACCTGAATATGGCTCATAACACCCCTTGCTCATGACCAAAATCCCTTAACGTGAGTTACGCGCGCGTCGT
TCCACTGAGCGTCAGACCCCGTAGAAAAGATCAAAGGATCTTCTTGAGATCCTTTTTTTCTGCGCGTAAT
CTGCTGCTTGCAAACAAAAAAACCACCGCTACCAGCGGTGGTTTGTTTGCCGGATCAAGAGCTACCAACT
CTTTTTCCGAAGGTAACTGGCTTCAGCAGAGCGCAGATACCAAATACTGTTCTTCTAGTGTAGCCGTAGT
TAGCCCACCACTTCAAGAACTCTGTAGCACCGCCTACATACCTCGCTCTGCTAATCCTGTTACCAGTGGC
TGCTGCCAGTGGCGATAAGTCGTGTCTTACCGGGTTGGACTCAAGACGATAGTTACCGGATAAGGCGCAG
CGGTCGGGCTGAACGGGGGGTTCGTGCACACAGCCCAGCTTGGAGCGAACGACCTACACCGAACTGAGAT
ACCTACAGCGTGAGCTATGAGAAAGCGCCACGCTTCCCGAAGGGAGAAAGGCGGACAGGTATCCGGTAAG
CGGCAGGGTCGGAACAGGAGAGCGCACGAGGGAGCTTCCAGGGGGAAACGCCTGGTATCTTTATAGTCCT
GTCGGGTTTCGCCACCTCTGACTTGAGCGTCGATTTTTGTGATGCTCGTCAGGGGGGCGGAGCCTATGGA
AAAACGCCAGCAACGCGGCCTTTTTACGGTTCCTGGCCTTTTGCTGGCCTTTTGCTCACATGTTCTTTCC
TGCGTTATCCCCTGATTCTGTGGATAACCGTATTACCGCCTTTGAGTGAGCTGATACCGCTCGCCGCAGC
CGAACGACCGAGCGCAGCGAGTCAGTGAGCGAGGAAGCGGAAGGCGAGAGTAGGGAACTGCCAGGCATCA
AACTAAGCAGAAGGCCCCTGACGGATGGCCTTTTTGCGTTTCTACAAACTCTTTCTGTGTTGTAAAACGA
CGGCCAGTCTTAAGCTCGGGCCCCCTGGGCGGTTCTGATAACGAGTAATCGTTAATCCGCAAATAACGTA
AAAACCCGCTTCGGCGGGTTTTTTTATGGGGGGAGTTTAGGGAAAGAGCATTTGTCAGAATATTTAAGGG
CGCCTGTCACTTTGCTTGATATATGAGAATTATTTAACCTTATAAATGAGAAAAAAGCAACGCACTTTAA
ATAAGATACGTTGCTTTTTCGATTGATGAACACCTATAATTAAACTATTCATCTATTATTTATGATTTTT
TGTATATACAATATTTCTAGTTTGTTAAAGAGAATTAAGAAAATAAATCTCGAAAATAATAAAGGGAAAA
TCAGTTTTTGATATCAAAATTATACATGTCAACGATAATACAAAATATAATACAAACTATAAGATGTTAT
CAGTATTTATTATCATTTAGAATAAATTTTGTGTCGCCCTTAATTGTGAGCGGATAACAATTACGAGCTT
CATGCACAGTGGCGTTGACTCAATATTGGCCATTAGCCATATTATTCATTGGTTATATAGCATAAATCAA
TATTGGCTATTGGCCATTGCATACGTTGTATCTATATCATAATATGTACATTTATATTGGCTCATGTCCA
ATATGACCGCCATGTTGGCATTGATTATTGACTAGTTATTAATAGTAATCAATTACGGGGTCATTAGTTC
ATAGCCCATATATGGAGTTCCGCGTTACATAACTTACGGTAAATGGCCCGCCTGGCTGACCGCCCAACGA
CCCCCGCCCATTGACGTCAATAATGACGTATGTTCCCATAGTAACGCCAATAGGGACTTTCCATTGACGT
CAATGGGTGGAGTATTTACGGTAAACTGCCCACTTGGCAGTACATCAAGTGTATCATATGCCAAGTACGC
CCCCTATTGACGTCAATGACGGTAAATGGCCCGCCTGGCATTATGCCCAGTACATGACCTTATGGGACTT
TCCTACTTGGCAGTACATCTACGTATTAGTCATCGCTATTACCATGGTGATGCGGTTTTGGCAGTACATC
AATGGGCGTGGATAGCGGTTTGACTCACGGGGATTTCCAAGTCTCCACCCCATTGACGTCAATGGGAGTT
TGTTTTGGCACCAAAATCAACGGGACTTTCCAAAATGTCGTAACAACTCCGCCCCATTGACGCAAATGGG
CGGTAGGCGTGTACGGTGGGAGGTCTATATAAGCAGAGCTCGTTTAGTGAACCGTCAGATCGCCTGGAGA
CGCCATCCACGCTGTTTTGACCTCCATAGAAGACACCGGGACCGATCCAGCCTCCGCGGCCGGGAACGGT
GCATTGGAACGCGGATTCCCCGTGCCAAGAGTGACGTAAGTACCGCCTATAGAGTCTATAGGCCCACCCC
CTTGGCTTCGTTAGAACGCGGCTACAATTAATACATAACCTTATGTATCATACACATACGATTTAGGTGA
CACTATAGAATAACATCCACTTTGCCTTTCTCTCCACAGGTGTCCACTCCCAGGTCCAACTGCACCTCGG
TTCTATCGAAAACGCGCCTGCTAGCGCCACCATGAAGACCATCATTGCCCTGAGCTACATCTTCTGCCTG
GTGTTCGCTGCGGCCGCCGGTGCTTGGGTTCAAGTTTCTCCATCTCCTGAGCTGCAAGAGGGCCAAGCCG
TGGTGCTGTCTTGTCAGGTTCACACAGGCGTGCCAGAGGGCACCAGCTACAGATGGTACAGAGATGGCCA
GCCTCTGCAAGAGAGCACCAGCGCCACACTGAGATTCGCCGCCATCACACTGACACAGGCTGGCGCCTAT
CACTGCCAAGCTCAGGCTCCAGGATCTGCCACAACATCTCTGGCCGCTCCTATCAGCCTGCACGTGTCAT
ATGCCCCTAGACACGTGACCCTGACCACACTGATGGATACAGGCCCTGGCAGACTGGGCCTGCTGCTGTG
TAGAGTGGATAGCGATCCTCCTGCTCAGCTGCGACTGCTGCATGGCGATAGACTGGTGGCCTCTACACTG
CAAGGCGTTGGAGGACCTGAGGGCAGCTCTCCTAGACTGCATGTGGCCGTGGCTCCCAACACACTGAGGC
TGGAAATTCACGGCGCCATGCTGGAAGATGAGGGCGTGTACATCTGCGAGGCCAGCAATACTCTCGGACA
GGCCTCTGCCTCTGCCGACTTTGATGCTCAGGCCGTGAACGTGCAAGTGTGGCCTGGCGCCACAGTTAGA
GAGGGCCAGCTGGTCAATCTGACCTGCCTCGTGTGGACAACACACCCCGCTCAGCTGACCTACACCTGGT
ATCAGGACGGCCAGCAGAGACTGGACGCCCACTCTATCCCTCTGCCTAATGTGACAGTGCGGGACGCCAC
CTCCTACAGATGTGGTGTTGGACCTCCTGGCAGAGCCCCTAGGCTGAGCAGACCTATCACACTGGACGTG
CTGTACGCCCCTCGGAACCTGAGACTGACCTACCTGCTGGAATCTCATGGCGGACAGCTGGCTCTGGTGC
TGTGCACTGTTGACAGCAGACCACCAGCTCAGCTGGCACTGTCTCATGCTGGTAGACTGCTGGCTTCTAG
CACAGCCGCCAGCGTGCCCAATACTCTGAGACTGGAACTGAGAGGCCCTCAGCCAAGAGATGAGGGATTC
TACAGCTGCAGCGCCAGATCTCCTCTGGGACAAGCCAACACCTCTCTGGAACTCAGACTGGAAGGCGTCA
GAGTGATTCTGGCCCCTGAAGCCGCTGTTCCTGAAGGCGCTCCAATCACCGTGACCTGTGCTGATCCAGC
CGCTCATGCCCCTACACTGTATACTTGGTATCACAACGGCCGGTGGCTGCAAGAAGGACCTGCTGCCTCT
CTGAGCTTCCTGGTGGCTACAAGAGCACACGCAGGCGCCTATAGCTGTCAGGCACAAGATGCCCAGGGCA
CAAGAAGCAGTAGACCTGCCGCTCTGCAGGTCCTGTACGCTCCTCAAGATGCCGTGCTGAGCAGCTTCAG
AGATAGCCGGGCCAGATCCATGGCCGTGATCCAGTGTACCGTGGACTCTGAACCTCCTGCCGAACTGGCC
CTGAGCCACGATGGAAAAGTGCTGGCCACAAGCAGCGGCGTGCACTCTTTGGCATCTGGCACAGGACATG
TGCAGGTCGCCAGAAACGCCCTGAGACTCCAGGTGCAGGATGTGCCTGCTGGCGACGATACCTACGTGTG
CACTGCCCAAAATCTGCTGGGCAGCATCAGCACCATCGGCAGACTGCAAGTGGAAGGGGCTAGAGTGGTG
GCCGAACCTGGACTGGATGTTCCAGAAGGGGCCGCACTGAACCTGTCCTGCAGACTTCTCGGAGGACCAG
GACCAGTGGGCAATAGCACCTTCGCCTGGTTCTGGAACGACAGAAGGCTGCACGCTGAGCCCGTTCCTAC
ACTGGCCTTTACACACGTGGCCAGAGCACAGGCCGGCATGTATCATTGTCTGGCCGAACTGCCTACAGGC
GCTGCTGCTTCTGCTCCCGTGATGCTGAGAGTGCTGTACCCTCCTAAGACACCCACCATGATGGTGTTCG
TGGAACCCGAAGGCGGCCTGAGAGGCATCCTGGATTGCAGAGTGGATTCCGAGCCTCTGGCTTCTCTGAC
ACTGCATCTGGGCTCCAGACTGGTCGCATCTTCTCAGCCTCAAGGCGCCCCTGCCGAGCCTCATATTCAT
GTGCTGGCAAGCCCCAACGCTCTGAGAGTGGACATTGAAGCCCTGCGGCCTTCTGACCAGGGCGAGTATA
TCTGTAGCGCCAGCAACGTGCTGGGCTCCGCCAGCACAAGCACATATTTTGGAGTGCGGGCCCTGCACCG
GCTGCACCAGTTTCAACAAGGCGCGCCGGAAGATCAAGTTGATCCAAGATTGATTGATGGCAAGGGCGGA
TCTCTGGAGGTGCTGTTCCAGGGACCAGGCGGAAGCGGCAATCCCGGCGGCGATCTGGCCCCCCAGATGC
TGCGCGAGCTGCAGGAGACCAATGCCGCCCTGCAGGACGTGCGCGAGCTGCTGCGCCACCGCGTGAAGGA
GATCACCTTCCTGAAGAACACCGTGATGGAGTGCGACGCCTGCGGTATGCAGCCCTCTAGAGGCTCCGGC
TCCATCATCCCAGTTGAGGAGGAGAACCCGGACTTCTGGAACCGCGAGGCAGCCGAGGCCCTGGGTGCCG
CCAAGAAGCTGCAGCCTGCACAGACAGCCGCCAAGAACCTCATCATCTTCCTGGGCGATGGGATGGGGGT
GTCTACGGTGACAGCTGCCAGGATCCTAAAAGGGCAGAAGAAGGACAAACTGGGGCCTGAGATACCCCTG
GCCATGGACCGCTTCCCATATGTGGCTCTGTCCAAGACATACAATGTAGACAAACATGTGCCAGACAGTG
GAGCCACAGCCACGGCCTACCTGTGCGGGGTCAAGGGCAACTTCCAGACCATTGGCTTGAGTGCAGCCGC
CCGCTTTAACCAGTGCAACACGACACGCGGCAACGAGGTCATCTCCGTGATGAATCGGGCCAAGAAAGCA
GGGAAGTCAGTGGGAGTGGTAACCACCACACGAGTGCAGCACGCCTCGCCAGCCGGCACCTACGCCCACA
CGGTGAACCGCAACTGGTACTCGGACGCCGACGTGCCTGCCTCGGCCCGCCAGGAGGGGTGCCAGGACAT
CGCTACGCAGCTCATCTCCAACATGGACATTGACGTGATCCTAGGTGGAGGCCGAAAGTACATGTTTCGC
ATGGGAACCCCAGACCCTGAGTACCCAGATGACTACAGCCAAGGTGGGACCAGGCTGGACGGGAAGAATC
TGGTGCAGGAATGGCTGGCGAAGCGCCAGGGTGCCCGGTATGTGTGGAACCGCACTGAGCTCATGCAGGC
TTCCCTGGACCCGTCTGTGACCCATCTCATGGGTCTCTTTGAGCCTGGAGACATGAAATACGAGATCCAC
CGAGACTCCACACTGGACCCCTCCCTGATGGAGATGACAGAGGCTGCCCTGCGCCTGCTGAGCAGGAACC
CCCGCGGCTTCTTCCTCTTCGTGGAGGGTGGTCGCATCGACCATGGTCATCATGAAAGCAGGGCTTACCG
GGCACTGACTGAGACGATCATGTTCGACGACGCCATTGAGAGGGCGGGCCAGCTCACCAGCGAGGAGGAC
ACGCTGAGCCTCGTCACTGCCGACCACTCCCACGTCTTCTCCTTCGGAGGCTACCCCCTGCGAGGGAGCT
CCATCTTCGGGCTGGCCCCTGGCAAGGCCCGGGACAGGAAGGCCTACACGGTCCTCCTATACGGAAACGG
TCCAGGCTATGTGCTCAAGGACGGCGCCCGGCCGGATGTTACCGAGAGCGAGAGCGGGAGCCCCGAGTAT
CGGCAGCAGTCAGCAGTGCCCCTGGACGAAGAGACCCACGCAGGCGAGGACGTGGCGGTGTTCGCGCGCG
GCCCGCAGGCGCACCTGGTTCACGGCGTGCAGGAGCAGACCTTCATAGCGCACGTCATGGCCTTCGCCGC
CTGCCTGGAGCCCTACACCGCCTGCGACCTGGCGCCCCCCGCCGGCACCACCGACGCCGCGCACCCGGGT
GGCGGAGGACTGAACGACATCTTCGAGGCTCAGAAAATCGAATGGCACGAACATCACCATCACCATCACC
ATCACCATTAAGGCCGGCCTGTAGTCACTGGCACAACGCGTTACCCGGTAAGCCAATCGGGTATACACGG
TCGTCATACTGCAGACAGGGTTCTTCTACTTTGCAAGATAGTCTTGAGTAGTAAAATAAATAGATAGAGA
AAATCAGCCTCGACTGTGCCTTCTAGTTGCCAGCCATCTGTTGTTTGCCCCTCCCCCGTGCCTTCCTTGA
CCCTGGAAGGTGCCACTCCCACTGTCCTTTCCTAATAAAATGAGGAAATTGCATCACAACACTCAACCCT
ATCTCGGTCTATTCTTTTGATTTATAAGGGATTTTGCCGATTTCGGCCTATTGGTTAAAAAATGAGCTGA
TTTAACAAAAATTTAACGCGAATTAATTCTGTGGAATGTGTGTCAGTTAGGGTGTGGAAAGTCCCCAGGC
TCCCCAGCAGGCAGAAGTATGCAAAGCATGCATCTCAATTAGTCAGCAACCAGGTGTGGAAAGTCCCCAG
GCTCCCCAGCAGGCAGAAGTATGCAAAGCATGCATCTCAATTAGTCAGCAACCATAGTCCCGCCCCTAAC
TCCGCCCATCCCGCCCCTAACTCCGCCCAGTTCCGCCCATTCTCCGCCCCATGGCTGACTAATTTTTTTT
ATTTATGCAGAGGCCGAGGCCGCCTCTGCCTCTGAGCTATTCCAGAAGTAGTGAGGAGGCTTTTTTGGAG
GCCTAGGCTTTTGCAAAAAGCTCCCGGGAGCTTGTATATCCATTTTCGGATCTGATCAGCACGTGTTGAC
AATTAATCATCGGCATAGTATATCGGCATAGTATAATACGACAAGGTGAGGAACTAAACCATGACCGAGT
ACAAGCCCACGGTGCGCCTCGCCACCCGCGACGACGTCCCCAGGGCCGTACGCACCCTCGCCGCCGCGTT
CGCCGACTACCCCGCCACGCGCCACACCGTCGATCCGGACCGCCACATCGAGCGGGTCACCGAGCTGCAA
GAACTCTTCCTCACGCGCGTCGGGCTCGACATCGGCAAGGTGTGGGTCGCGGACGACGGCGCCGCGGTGG
CGGTCTGGACCACGCCGGAGAGCGTCGAAGCGGGGGCGGTGTTCGCCGAGATCGGCCCGCGCATGGCCGA
GTTGAGCGGTTCCCGGCTGGCCGCGCAGCAACAGATGGAAGGCCTCCTGGCGCCGCACCGGCCCAAGGAG
CCCGCGTGGTTCCTGGCCACCGTCGGCGTCTCGCCCGACCACCAGGGCAAGGGTCTGGGCAGCGCCGTCG
TGCTCCCCGGAGTGGAGGCGGCCGAGCGCGCCGGGGTGCCCGCCTTCCTGGAGACATCCGCGCCCCGCAA
CCTCCCCTTCTACGAGCGGCTCGGCTTCACCGTCACCGCCGACGTCGAGGTGCCCGAAGGACCGCGCACC
TGGTGCATGACCCGCAAGCCCGGTGCCTGACACGTGCTACGAGATTTCGATTCCACCGCCGCCTTCTATG
AAAGGTTGGGCTTCGGAATCGTTTTCCGGGACGCCGGCTGGATGATCCTCCAGCGCGGGGATCTCATGCT
GGAGTTCTTCGCCCACCCCAACTTGTTTATTGCAGCTTATAATGGTTACAAATAAAGCAATAGCATCACA
AATTTCACAAATAAAGCATTTTTTTCACTGCATTCTAGTTGTGGTTTGTCCAAACTCATCAATGTATCTT
ATCATGTCTGTATACCGTCGACCTCTAGCTAGAGCTTGGCGTAATCATGGTCATTACCAATGCTTAATCA
GTGAGGCACCTATCTCAGCGATCTGTCTATTTCGTTCATCCATAGTTGCCTGACTCCCCGTCGTGTAGAT
AACTACGATACGGGAGGGCTTACCATCTGGCCCCAGCGCTGCGATGATACCGCGAGAACCACGCTCACCG
GCTCCGGATTTATCAGCAATAAACCAGCCAGCCGGAAGGGCCGAGCGCAGAAGTGGTCCTGCAACTTTAT
CCGCCTCCATCCAGTCTATTAATTGTTGCCGGGAAGCTAGAGTAAGTAGTTCGCCAGTTAATAGTTTGCG
CAACGTTGTTGCCATCGCTACAGGCATCGTGGTGTCACGCTCGTCGTTTGGTATGGCTTCATTCAGCTCC
GGTTCCCAACGATCAAGGCGAGTTACATGATCCCCCATGTTGTGCAAAAAAGCGGTTAGCTCCTTCGGTC
CTCCGATCGTTGTCAGAAGTAAGTTGGCCGCAGTGTTATCACTCATGGTTATGGCAGCACTGCATAATTC
TCTTACTGTCATGCCATCCGTAAGATGCTTTTCTGTGACTGGTGAGTACTCAACCAAGTCATTCTGAGAA
TAGTGTATGCGGCGACCGAGTTGCTCTTGCCCGGCGTCAATACGGGATAATACCGCGCCACATAGCAGAA
CTTTAAAAGTGCTCATCATTGGAAAACGTTCTTCGGGGCGAAAACTCTCAAGGATCTTACCGCTGTTGAG
ATCCAGTTCGATGTAACCCACTCGTGCACCCAACTGATCTTCAGCATCTTTTACTTTCACCAGCGTTTCT
GGGTGAGCAAAAACAGGAAGGCAAAATGCCGCAAAAAAGGGAATAAGGGCGACACGGAAATGTTGAATAC
TCATATTCTTCCTT
Features (pLannotate 1.2.2; 24 found; start..end, strand, type, name):
    119..143     -  CDS            KanR (fragment): aminoglycoside phosphotransferase; aph(3')-Ia; confers resistance to kanamycin
    254..842     +  rep_origin     ori: high-copy-number ColE1/pMB1/pBR322/pUC origin of replication
   1067..1084    +  terminator     rrnB T2 terminator (fragment): transcription terminator T2 from the E. coli rrnB gene
   1109..1128    -  CDS            lacZα (fragment): LacZα fragment of β-galactosidase; lacZ fragment
   1584..1600    +  protein_bind   lac operator: The lac repressor binds to the lac operator to inhibit transcription in E. coli. This inhibition can be relieved by adding lactose or isopropyl-β-D-thiogalactopyranoside (IPTG). lac repressor encoded by lacI
   1843..2146    +  enhancer       CMV enhancer: human cytomegalovirus immediate early enhancer
   2147..2350    +  promoter       CMV promoter: human cytomegalovirus (CMV) immediate early promoter
   2486..2529    +  intron         CMV intron (fragment): modified intron A from human cytomegalovirus
   2581..2599    +  promoter       SP6 promoter: promoter for bacteriophage SP6 RNA polymerase
   2603..2640    +  CDS            IgH signal sequence (fragment): signal sequence from the mouse immunoglobulin heavy chain variable region
   2749..4989    +  CDS            SIGLEC1 (fragment): SN_HUMAN - Also known as SN. Experimental evidence at protein level: Swiss-Prot protein existence level 1. Acts as an endocytic receptor mediating clathrin dependent endocytosis. Macrophage-restricted adhesion molecule that mediates sialic-acid dependent binding to lymphocytes, including granulocytes, monocytes, natural killer cells, B-cells and CD8 T-cells. Preferentially binds to alpha-2,3-linked sialic acid (By similarity). Binds to SPN/CD43 on T-cells (By similarity). May play a role in hemopoiesis. From Homo sapiens (Human).
   5086..5265    +  CDS            Comp (fragment): COMP_RAT - Experimental evidence at protein level: Swiss-Prot protein existence level 1. May play a role in the structural integrity of cartilage via its interaction with other extracellular matrix proteins such as the collagens and fibronectin. Can mediate the interaction of chondrocytes with the cartilage extracellular matrix through interaction with cell surface integrin receptors. Could play a role in the pathogenesis of osteoarthritis. Potent suppressor of apoptosis in both primary chondrocytes and transformed cells. Suppresses apoptosis by blocking the activation of caspase-3 and by indu
   5253..6705    +  CDS            SEAP (fragment): secreted alkaline phosphatase from human placenta The natural enzyme has a C-terminal transmembrane sequence that is replaced by a GPI anchor.
   6730..6771    +  CDS            AviTag™ (fragment): peptide tag that allows for enzymatic biotinylation
   6775..6798    +  CDS            8xHis: 8xHis affinity tag
   6944..7055    +  polyA_signal   bGH poly(A) signal: bovine growth hormone polyadenylation signal
   7056..7164    +  rep_origin     f1 ori (fragment): f1 bacteriophage origin of replication; arrow indicates direction of (+) strand synthesis
   7178..7507    +  promoter       SV40 promoter: SV40 enhancer and early promoter
   7555..7602    +  promoter       EM7 promoter: synthetic bacterial promoter&nbsp
   7621..8220    +  CDS            PuroR (fragment): puromycin N-acetyltransferase; pac from Streptomyces; confers resistance to puromycin
   8230..8355    +  CDS            ble (fragment): BLE_KLEPN - Experimental evidence at protein level: Swiss-Prot protein existence level 1. Binding protein with a strong affinity to the bleomycin family of antibiotics. Binds to CL990; an antimitotic-antibiotic compound. From Klebsiella pneumoniae.
   8350..8471    +  polyA_signal   SV40 poly(A) signal: SV40 polyadenylation signal
   8524..9384    -  CDS            AmpR: β-lactamase; bla; confers resistance to ampicillin, carbenicillin, and related antibiotics
   9387..89      -  promoter       AmpR promoter (fragment) (across the origin): bla
