[The description below was written by a language model from this plasmid's Addgene catalogue record and pLannotate feature annotations shown in this document.]
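Description:
pD649-HAsp-SIGLEC1(Trunc3)-COMP5AP-AviTag-9xHis is a 9.4 kb mammalian expression plasmid built on the pD649 backbone and designed to secrete a partial extracellular domain of human SIGLEC1 (sialoadhesin, CD169) as a multimeric, enzymatically detectable fusion protein. It is propagated in E. coli at high copy from a ColE1/pUC-type origin under ampicillin selection (AmpR). The annotation also picks up short kanamycin-resistance, lacZα, f1 ori and rrnB terminator fragments, which appear to be non-functional remnants. A separate SV40 early/EM7 promoter cassette drives a puromycin N-acetyltransferase gene with an SV40 polyadenylation signal, which could in principle support selection of mammalian cells, although the record does not describe such use.

The expression unit uses the CMV immediate-early enhancer and promoter, followed by a fragment of CMV intron A and an SP6 promoter that also serves as a sequencing primer site. The open reading frame begins with a signal peptide. The plasmid name calls it "HAsp", while the automated annotation matches part of it to an IgH signal sequence. Next comes the 2,241 bp SIGLEC1 truncation ("Trunc3"), cloned between retained NotI and AscI sites. Downstream, the backbone supplies the coiled-coil region of rat cartilage oligomeric matrix protein, which pentamerises the fusion and raises avidity for weak binding partners. This is followed by human placental alkaline phosphatase as an enzymatic reporter, an AviTag for site-specific biotinylation, and a polyhistidine tag for purification (9xHis by name, annotated as 8xHis). A bGH polyadenylation signal ends the transcript.

The plasmid belongs to a collection made for mapping extracellular interactions among human immunoglobulin-superfamily cell-surface proteins. The depositor notes that some plasmids in the collection may carry an IS4-like transposase insertion upstream of the CMV promoter, though none is annotated in this record.
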