Addgene plasmid #157532: pD649-HAsp-SIGLEC1(Trunc3)-COMP5AP-AviTag-9xHis
Purpose: Mammalian expression of cell-surface protein partial extracellular domain fused to COMP5AP-AviTag-9xHis. Protein is secreted from cells.
Depositing lab: Chris Garcia. Depositing organization: Stanford University. Publication: A Human IgSF Cell-Surface Interactome Reveals a Complex Network of Protein-Protein Interactions. Wojtowicz WM, Vielmetter J, Fernandes RA, Siepe DH, Eastman CL, Chisholm GB, Cox S, Klock H, Anderson PW, Rue SM, Miller JJ, Glaser SM, Bragstad ML, Vance J, Lam AW, Lesley SA, Zinn K, Garcia KC. Cell. 2020 Aug 20;182(4):1027-1043.e17. doi: 10.1016/j.cell.2020.07.025. PubMed 32822567.
Backbone
  Vector backbone: pD649
  Backbone size w/o insert (bp): 7153
  Vector type: Mammalian Expression
Growth in bacteria
  Bacterial resistance: Ampicillin, 100 μg/mL
  Growth temperature: 37°C
  Growth strain: DH5alpha
  Copy number: High Copy
Gene/Insert
  Gene/Insert name: SIGLEC1 (alt name: SN)
  Species: H. sapiens (human)
  Insert size (bp): 2241
  Entrez Gene: SIGLEC1 (a.k.a. CD169, SIGLEC-1, SN)
  Promoter: CMV/SP6
  Tag / fusion protein: COMP5AP-AviTag-9xHis (C terminal on backbone)
  Cloning method: Restriction Enzyme; 5′ cloning site GCGGCCGC (not destroyed); 3′ cloning site GGCGCGCC (not destroyed)
  Sequencing primers: 5′ ATTTAGGTGACACTATAG; 3′ CGTCGCACTCCATCACGGTG
Resource information
  A portion of this plasmid was derived from a plasmid made by: synthesis by ThermoFisher
Terms and licenses: Academic/Nonprofit Terms; Industry Terms: Not Available to Industry
Depositor comments: Some plasmids in this collection may have an IS4-like element ISVsa5 family transposase upstream of the CMV promoter.
How to cite: pD649-HAsp-SIGLEC1(Trunc3)-COMP5AP-AviTag-9xHis was a gift from Chris Garcia (Addgene plasmid # 157532 ; http://n2t.net/addgene:157532 ; RRID:Addgene_157532)
