>Addgene plasmid #157532 | pD649-HAsp-SIGLEC1(Trunc3)-COMP5AP-AviTag-9xHis | depositor partial sequence | sequence record 304174 | insert (extracellular domain truncation)
GGTGCTTGGGTTCAAGTTTCTCCATCTCCTGAGCTGCAAGAGGGCCAAGCCGTGGTGCTGTCTTGTCAGG
TTCACACAGGCGTGCCAGAGGGCACCAGCTACAGATGGTACAGAGATGGCCAGCCTCTGCAAGAGAGCAC
CAGCGCCACACTGAGATTCGCCGCCATCACACTGACACAGGCTGGCGCCTATCACTGCCAAGCTCAGGCT
CCAGGATCTGCCACAACATCTCTGGCCGCTCCTATCAGCCTGCACGTGTCATATGCCCCTAGACACGTGA
CCCTGACCACACTGATGGATACAGGCCCTGGCAGACTGGGCCTGCTGCTGTGTAGAGTGGATAGCGATCC
TCCTGCTCAGCTGCGACTGCTGCATGGCGATAGACTGGTGGCCTCTACACTGCAAGGCGTTGGAGGACCT
GAGGGCAGCTCTCCTAGACTGCATGTGGCCGTGGCTCCCAACACACTGAGGCTGGAAATTCACGGCGCCA
TGCTGGAAGATGAGGGCGTGTACATCTGCGAGGCCAGCAATACTCTCGGACAGGCCTCTGCCTCTGCCGA
CTTTGATGCTCAGGCCGTGAACGTGCAAGTGTGGCCTGGCGCCACAGTTAGAGAGGGCCAGCTGGTCAAT
CTGACCTGCCTCGTGTGGACAACACACCCCGCTCAGCTGACCTACACCTGGTATCAGGACGGCCAGCAGA
GACTGGACGCCCACTCTATCCCTCTGCCTAATGTGACAGTGCGGGACGCCACCTCCTACAGATGTGGTGT
TGGACCTCCTGGCAGAGCCCCTAGGCTGAGCAGACCTATCACACTGGACGTGCTGTACGCCCCTCGGAAC
CTGAGACTGACCTACCTGCTGGAATCTCATGGCGGACAGCTGGCTCTGGTGCTGTGCACTGTTGACAGCA
GACCACCAGCTCAGCTGGCACTGTCTCATGCTGGTAGACTGCTGGCTTCTAGCACAGCCGCCAGCGTGCC
CAATACTCTGAGACTGGAACTGAGAGGCCCTCAGCCAAGAGATGAGGGATTCTACAGCTGCAGCGCCAGA
TCTCCTCTGGGACAAGCCAACACCTCTCTGGAACTCAGACTGGAAGGCGTCAGAGTGATTCTGGCCCCTG
AAGCCGCTGTTCCTGAAGGCGCTCCAATCACCGTGACCTGTGCTGATCCAGCCGCTCATGCCCCTACACT
GTATACTTGGTATCACAACGGCCGGTGGCTGCAAGAAGGACCTGCTGCCTCTCTGAGCTTCCTGGTGGCT
ACAAGAGCACACGCAGGCGCCTATAGCTGTCAGGCACAAGATGCCCAGGGCACAAGAAGCAGTAGACCTG
CCGCTCTGCAGGTCCTGTACGCTCCTCAAGATGCCGTGCTGAGCAGCTTCAGAGATAGCCGGGCCAGATC
CATGGCCGTGATCCAGTGTACCGTGGACTCTGAACCTCCTGCCGAACTGGCCCTGAGCCACGATGGAAAA
GTGCTGGCCACAAGCAGCGGCGTGCACTCTTTGGCATCTGGCACAGGACATGTGCAGGTCGCCAGAAACG
CCCTGAGACTCCAGGTGCAGGATGTGCCTGCTGGCGACGATACCTACGTGTGCACTGCCCAAAATCTGCT
GGGCAGCATCAGCACCATCGGCAGACTGCAAGTGGAAGGGGCTAGAGTGGTGGCCGAACCTGGACTGGAT
GTTCCAGAAGGGGCCGCACTGAACCTGTCCTGCAGACTTCTCGGAGGACCAGGACCAGTGGGCAATAGCA
CCTTCGCCTGGTTCTGGAACGACAGAAGGCTGCACGCTGAGCCCGTTCCTACACTGGCCTTTACACACGT
GGCCAGAGCACAGGCCGGCATGTATCATTGTCTGGCCGAACTGCCTACAGGCGCTGCTGCTTCTGCTCCC
GTGATGCTGAGAGTGCTGTACCCTCCTAAGACACCCACCATGATGGTGTTCGTGGAACCCGAAGGCGGCC
TGAGAGGCATCCTGGATTGCAGAGTGGATTCCGAGCCTCTGGCTTCTCTGACACTGCATCTGGGCTCCAG
ACTGGTCGCATCTTCTCAGCCTCAAGGCGCCCCTGCCGAGCCTCATATTCATGTGCTGGCAAGCCCCAAC
GCTCTGAGAGTGGACATTGAAGCCCTGCGGCCTTCTGACCAGGGCGAGTATATCTGTAGCGCCAGCAACG
TGCTGGGCTCCGCCAGCACAAGCACATATTTTGGAGTGCGGGCCCTGCACCGGCTGCACCAGTTTCAACA
A
